Addgene plasmid #166971: Sec61b-V5-TurboID
Purpose: Expresses ER targeted TurboID for secretome biotinylation
Depositing lab: Hyun-Woo Rhee. Depositing organization: Seoul National University. Publication: Dynamic tracking and identification of tissue-specific secretory proteins in the circulation of live mice. Kim KE, Park I, Kim J, Kang MG, Choi WG, Shin H, Kim JS, Rhee HW, Suh JM. Nat Commun. 2021 Sep 1;12(1):5204. doi: 10.1038/s41467-021-25546-y. PubMed 34471136.
Backbone
  Vector backbone: pcDNA5
  Backbone size w/o insert (bp): 5082
  Total vector size (bp): 6393
  Vector type: Mammalian Expression
  Selectable markers: Hygromycin
Growth in bacteria
  Bacterial resistance: Ampicillin, 100 μg/mL
  Growth temperature: 37°C
  Growth strain: DH5alpha
  Copy number: High Copy
Gene/Insert
  Gene/Insert name: Sec61b-V5-TurboID
  Species: H. sapiens (human)
  Insert size (bp): 1311
  GenBank ID: NM_006808.2
  Promoter: CMV promoter
  Tag / fusion protein: V5 (C terminal on insert)
  Entrez Gene: SEC61B
  Cloning method: Restriction Enzyme; 5′ cloning site HindIII (not destroyed); 3′ cloning site XhoI (not destroyed)
  Sequencing primers: 5′ CGCAAATGGGCGGTAGGCGTG; 3′ TAGAAGGCACAGTCGAGG
Terms and licenses: Academic/Nonprofit Terms; Industry Terms: Not Available to Industry
How to cite: Sec61b-V5-TurboID was a gift from Hyun-Woo Rhee (Addgene plasmid # 166971 ; http://n2t.net/addgene:166971 ; RRID:Addgene_166971)
