[The description below was written by a language model from this plasmid's Addgene catalogue record and pLannotate feature annotations shown in this document.]
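Description:
Sec61b-V5-TurboID is a 6,393 bp mammalian expression plasmid built on a pcDNA5 backbone. It is propagated in E. coli through a high-copy ColE1/pUC-type origin with ampicillin selection (AmpR under its own bla promoter). The annotated features point to a Flp-In/T-REx-style version of pcDNA5. Short tet operator-like fragments lie immediately downstream of the CMV enhancer/promoter, which would permit tetracycline-regulated expression in cells carrying the Tet repressor and constitutive expression elsewhere. An FRT site sits directly upstream of a hygromycin resistance gene that has an SV40 poly(A) signal but no annotated promoter of its own. In this arrangement, FLP-mediated integration into a genomic FRT docking site typically places HygR behind a resident promoter, so hygromycin selects for site-specific stable integrants. The catalogue entry itself lists only "pcDNA5" and hygromycin, so this interpretation rests on the feature table.

The 1,311 bp insert, cloned between HindIII and XhoI, is driven by the CMV promoter and terminated by the bGH polyadenylation signal. It encodes human SEC61B, the beta subunit of the Sec61 translocon of the endoplasmic reticulum membrane, followed by TurboID, an engineered E. coli biotin ligase with high catalytic efficiency for proximity labelling. The V5 epitope named in the record was not annotated separately, but the construct name and the gap between the two coding regions suggest it lies between SEC61B and TurboID, where it allows detection of the fusion. Anchoring TurboID at the ER through SEC61B is intended to biotinylate proteins passing through the secretory pathway, so that secreted proteins can be captured and identified. The associated work applied this to tracking tissue-specific secretory proteins in the circulation of live mice.
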