Features (pLannotate 1.2.2; 22 found; start..end, strand, type, name):
      1..380     +  enhancer       CMV enhancer: human cytomegalovirus immediate early enhancer
    381..584     +  promoter       CMV promoter: human cytomegalovirus (CMV) immediate early promoter
    586..605     +  promoter       PLtetO-1 promoter (fragment): modified phage lambda PL promoter with tet operator sites (Lutz and Bujard, 1997)
    607..626     +  promoter       PLtetO-1 promoter (fragment): modified phage lambda PL promoter with tet operator sites (Lutz and Bujard, 1997)
    634..667     +  promoter       TRE3GV promoter (fragment): 3rd-generation Tet-responsive promoter that can be activated by binding of Tet-On® 3G, optimized for retroviral and lentiviral vectors
    750..1037    +  CDS            SEC61B (sequence withheld): SC61B_CANLF - Experimental evidence at protein level: Swiss-Prot protein existence level 1. Component of SEC61 channel-forming translocon complex that mediates transport of signal peptide-containing precursor polypeptides across the endoplasmic reticulum (ER) (PubMed:8107851). Component of a ribosome-associated ER translocon complex involved in multi-pass membrane protein transport into the ER membrane and biogenesis (By similarity). The SEC61 channel cooperates with the translocating protein TRAM1 to import nascent proteins into the ER (By similarity). Required for PKD1/Polycystin-1 biogenesi
   1104..2060    +  CDS            TurboID: mutant of the E. coli biotin ligase BioID engineered for improved catalytic efficiency (Branon et al., 2018)
   2117..2341    +  polyA_signal   bGH poly(A) signal: bovine growth hormone polyadenylation signal
   2345..2366    +  promoter       SV40 promoter (fragment): SV40 enhancer and early promoter
   2387..2620    +  rep_origin     f1 ori (fragment) (sequence partly withheld): f1 bacteriophage origin of replication; arrow indicates direction of (+) strand synthesis
   2625..2672    +  protein_bind   FRT: FLP-mediated recombination occurs in the 8-bp core sequence TCTAGAAA (Turan and Bode, 2011). FLP recombinase from the Saccharomyces cerevisiae 2μ plasmid
   2680..3702    +  CDS            HygR: aminoglycoside phosphotransferase from E. coli; aph(4)-Ia; confers resistance to hygromycin
   3712..3837    +  CDS            ble (fragment): BLE_KLEPN - Experimental evidence at protein level: Swiss-Prot protein existence level 1. Binding protein with a strong affinity to the bleomycin family of antibiotics. Binds to CL990; an antimitotic-antibiotic compound. From Klebsiella pneumoniae.
   3832..3953    +  polyA_signal   SV40 poly(A) signal: SV40 polyadenylation signal
   4026..4042    -  protein_bind   lac operator: The lac repressor binds to the lac operator to inhibit transcription in E. coli. This inhibition can be relieved by adding lactose or isopropyl-β-D-thiogalactopyranoside (IPTG). lac repressor encoded by lacI
   4050..4080    -  promoter       lac promoter: promoter for the E. coli lac operon
   4095..4116    -  protein_bind   CAP binding site: CAP binding activates transcription in the presence of cAMP. E. coli catabolite activator protein
   4129..4221    -  CDS            lacI (fragment): lac repressor; lacI; The lac repressor binds to the lac operator to inhibit transcription in E. coli. This inhibition can be relieved by adding lactose or isopropyl-β-D-thiogalactopyranoside (IPTG).
   4404..4992    -  rep_origin     ori: high-copy-number ColE1/pMB1/pBR322/pUC origin of replication
   5163..6023    -  CDS            AmpR: β-lactamase; bla; confers resistance to ampicillin, carbenicillin, and related antibiotics
   6024..6128    -  promoter       AmpR promoter: bla
   6187..6239    -  misc_feature   bom (fragment): basis of mobility region from pBR322
>Addgene plasmid #166971 | Sec61b-V5-TurboID | addgene full sequence | sequence record 330376 | Addgene NGS Result
GACATTGATTATTGACTAGTTATTAATAGTAATCAATTACGGGGTCATTAGTTCATAGCCCATATATGGA
GTTCCGCGTTACATAACTTACGGTAAATGGCCCGCCTGGCTGACCGCCCAACGACCCCCGCCCATTGACG
TCAATAATGACGTATGTTCCCATAGTAACGCCAATAGGGACTTTCCATTGACGTCAATGGGTGGAGTATT
TACGGTAAACTGCCCACTTGGCAGTACATCAAGTGTATCATATGCCAAGTACGCCCCCTATTGACGTCAA
TGACGGTAAATGGCCCGCCTGGCATTATGCCCAGTACATGACCTTATGGGACTTTCCTACTTGGCAGTAC
ATCTACGTATTAGTCATCGCTATTACCATGGTGATGCGGTTTTGGCAGTACATCAATGGGCGTGGATAGC
GGTTTGACTCACGGGGATTTCCAAGTCTCCACCCCATTGACGTCAATGGGAGTTTGTTTTGGCACCAAAA
TCAACGGGACTTTCCAAAATGTCGTAACAACTCCGCCCCATTGACGCAAATGGGCGGTAGGCGTGTACGG
TGGGAGGTCTATATAAGCAGAGCTCTCCCTATCAGTGATAGAGATCTCCCTATCAGTGATAGAGATCGTC
GACGAGCTCGTTTAGTGAACCGTCAGATCGCCTGGAGACGCCATCCACGCTGTTTTGACCTCCATAGAAG
ACACCGGGACCGATCCAGCCTCCGGACTCTAGCGTTTAAACTTAAGCTT
[288 nt withheld, positions 750-1037]
GGATCCGGTACCATCGATGGCAAGCCCATCCCCAACCCCCTGCTGGGCCTGGACAGCACCGCTAGCAAAG
ACAATACTGTGCCTCTGAAGCTGATCGCTCTCCTGGCTAATGGCGAGTTCCATAGTGGCGAACAGCTGGG
AGAAACCCTGGGCATGTCCAGGGCCGCTATCAACAAGCACATTCAGACTCTGCGCGACTGGGGCGTGGAC
GTGTTCACCGTGCCCGGAAAGGGCTACTCTCTGCCCGAGCCTATCCCGCTGCTGAACGCTAAACAGATTC
TGGGACAGCTGGACGGCGGGAGCGTGGCAGTCCTGCCTGTGGTCGACTCCACCAATCAGTACCTGCTGGA
TCGAATCGGCGAGCTGAAGAGTGGGGATGCTTGCATTGCAGAATATCAGCAGGCAGGGAGAGGAAGCAGA
GGGAGGAAATGGTTCTCTCCTTTTGGAGCTAACCTGTACCTGAGTATGTTTTGGCGCCTGAAGCGGGGAC
CAGCAGCAATCGGCCTGGGCCCGGTCATCGGAATTGTCATGGCAGAAGCGCTGCGAAAGCTGGGAGCAGA
CAAGGTGCGAGTCAAATGGCCCAATGACCTGTATCTGCAGGATAGAAAGCTGGCAGGCATCCTGGTGGAG
CTGGCCGGAATAACAGGCGATGCTGCACAGATCGTCATTGGCGCCGGGATTAACGTGGCTATGAGGCGCG
TGGAGGAAAGCGTGGTCAATCAGGGCTGGATCACACTGCAGGAAGCAGGGATTAACCTGGACAGGAATAC
TCTGGCCGCTACGCTGATCCGAGAGCTGCGGGCAGCCCTGGAACTGTTCGAGCAGGAAGGCCTGGCTCCA
TATCTGCCACGGTGGGAGAAGCTGGATAACTTCATCAATAGACCCGTGAAGCTGATCATTGGGGACAAAG
AGATTTTCGGGATTAGCCGGGGGATTGATAAACAGGGAGCCCTGCTGCTGGAACAGGACGGAGTTATCAA
ACCCTGGATGGGCGGAGAAATCAGTCTGCGGTCTGCCGAAAAGTAATGAGCGGCCGCTCGAGTCTAGAGG
GCCCGTTTAAACCCGCTGATCAGCCTCGACTGTGCCTTCTAGTTGCCAGCCATCTGTTGTTTGCCCCTCC
CCCGTGCCTTCCTTGACCCTGGAAGGTGCCACTCCCACTGTCCTTTCCTAATAAAATGAGGAAATTGCAT
CGCATTGTCTGAGTAGGTGTCATTCTATTCTGGGGGGTGGGGTGGGGCAGGACAGCAAGGGGGAGGATTG
GGAAGACAATAGCAGGCATGCTGGGGATGCGGTGGGCTCTATGGCTTCTGAGGCGGAAAGAACCAGCTGG
GGCTCTAGGGGGTATCCCC
[124 nt withheld, positions 2387-2510]
C
[91 nt withheld, positions 2512-2602]
AGGGTGATGGTTCACGTACCTAGAAGTTCCTATTCCGAAGTTCCTATTCTCTAGAAAGTATAGGAACTTC
CTTGGCCAAAAAGCCTGAACTCACCGCGACGTCTGTCGAGAAGTTTCTGATCGAAAAGTTCGACAGCGTC
TCCGACCTGATGCAGCTCTCGGAGGGCGAAGAATCTCGTGCTTTCAGCTTCGATGTAGGAGGGCGTGGAT
ATGTCCTGCGGGTAAATAGCTGCGCCGATGGTTTCTACAAAGATCGTTATGTTTATCGGCACTTTGCATC
GGCCGCGCTCCCGATTCCGGAAGTGCTTGACATTGGGGAATTCAGCGAGAGCCTGACCTATTGCATCTCC
CGCCGTGCACAGGGTGTCACGTTGCAAGACCTGCCTGAAACCGAACTGCCCGCTGTTCTGCAGCCGGTCG
CGGAGGCCATGGATGCGATCGCTGCGGCCGATCTTAGCCAGACGAGCGGGTTCGGCCCATTCGGACCGCA
AGGAATCGGTCAATACACTACATGGCGTGATTTCATATGCGCGATTGCTGATCCCCATGTGTATCACTGG
CAAACTGTGATGGACGACACCGTCAGTGCGTCCGTCGCGCAGGCTCTCGATGAGCTGATGCTTTGGGCCG
AGGACTGCCCCGAAGTCCGGCACCTCGTGCACGCGGATTTCGGCTCCAACAATGTCCTGACGGACAATGG
CCGCATAACAGCGGTCATTGACTGGAGCGAGGCGATGTTCGGGGATTCCCAATACGAGGTCGCCAACATC
TTCTTCTGGAGGCCGTGGTTGGCTTGTATGGAGCAGCAGACGCGCTACTTCGAGCGGAGGCATCCGGAGC
TTGCAGGATCGCCGCGGCTCCGGGCGTATATGCTCCGCATTGGTCTTGACCAACTCTATCAGAGCTTGGT
TGACGGCAATTTCGATGATGCAGCTTGGGCGCAGGGTCGATGCGACGCAATCGTCCGATCCGGAGCCGGG
ACTGTCGGGCGTACACAAATCGCCCGCAGAAGCGCGGCCGTCTGGACCGATGGCTGTGTAGAAGTACTCG
CCGATAGTGGAAACCGACGCCCCAGCACTCGTCCGAGGGCAAAGGAATAGCACGTACTACGAGATTTCGA
TTCCACCGCCGCCTTCTATGAAAGGTTGGGCTTCGGAATCGTTTTCCGGGACGCCGGCTGGATGATCCTC
CAGCGCGGGGATCTCATGCTGGAGTTCTTCGCCCACCCCAACTTGTTTATTGCAGCTTATAATGGTTACA
AATAAAGCAATAGCATCACAAATTTCACAAATAAAGCATTTTTTTCACTGCATTCTAGTTGTGGTTTGTC
CAAACTCATCAATGTATCTTATCATGTCTGTATACCGTCGACCTCTAGCTAGAGCTTGGCGTAATCATGG
TCATAGCTGTTTCCTGTGTGAAATTGTTATCCGCTCACAATTCCACACAACATACGAGCCGGAAGCATAA
AGTGTAAAGCCTGGGGTGCCTAATGAGTGAGCTAACTCACATTAATTGCGTTGCGCTCACTGCCCGCTTT
CCAGTCGGGAAACCTGTCGTGCCAGCTGCATTAATGAATCGGCCAACGCGCGGGGAGAGGCGGTTTGCGT
ATTGGGCGCTCTTCCGCTTCCTCGCTCACTGACTCGCTGCGCTCGGTCGTTCGGCTGCGGCGAGCGGTAT
CAGCTCACTCAAAGGCGGTAATACGGTTATCCACAGAATCAGGGGATAACGCAGGAAAGAACATGTGAGC
AAAAGGCCAGCAAAAGGCCAGGAACCGTAAAAAGGCCGCGTTGCTGGCGTTTTTCCATAGGCTCCGCCCC
CCTGACGAGCATCACAAAAATCGACGCTCAAGTCAGAGGTGGCGAAACCCGACAGGACTATAAAGATACC
AGGCGTTTCCCCCTGGAAGCTCCCTCGTGCGCTCTCCTGTTCCGACCCTGCCGCTTACCGGATACCTGTC
CGCCTTTCTCCCTTCGGGAAGCGTGGCGCTTTCTCATAGCTCACGCTGTAGGTATCTCAGTTCGGTGTAG
GTCGTTCGCTCCAAGCTGGGCTGTGTGCACGAACCCCCCGTTCAGCCCGACCGCTGCGCCTTATCCGGTA
ACTATCGTCTTGAGTCCAACCCGGTAAGACACGACTTATCGCCACTGGCAGCAGCCACTGGTAACAGGAT
TAGCAGAGCGAGGTATGTAGGCGGTGCTACAGAGTTCTTGAAGTGGTGGCCTAACTACGGCTACACTAGA
AGAACAGTATTTGGTATCTGCGCTCTGCTGAAGCCAGTTACCTTCGGAAAAAGAGTTGGTAGCTCTTGAT
CCGGCAAACAAACCACCGCTGGTAGCGGTGGTTTTTTTGTTTGCAAGCAGCAGATTACGCGCAGAAAAAA
AGGATCTCAAGAAGATCCTTTGATCTTTTCTACGGGGTCTGACGCTCAGTGGAACGAAAACTCACGTTAA
GGGATTTTGGTCATGAGATTATCAAAAAGGATCTTCACCTAGATCCTTTTAAATTAAAAATGAAGTTTTA
AATCAATCTAAAGTATATATGAGTAAACTTGGTCTGACAGTTACCAATGCTTAATCAGTGAGGCACCTAT
CTCAGCGATCTGTCTATTTCGTTCATCCATAGTTGCCTGACTCCCCGTCGTGTAGATAACTACGATACGG
GAGGGCTTACCATCTGGCCCCAGTGCTGCAATGATACCGCGAGACCCACGCTCACCGGCTCCAGATTTAT
CAGCAATAAACCAGCCAGCCGGAAGGGCCGAGCGCAGAAGTGGTCCTGCAACTTTATCCGCCTCCATCCA
GTCTATTAATTGTTGCCGGGAAGCTAGAGTAAGTAGTTCGCCAGTTAATAGTTTGCGCAACGTTGTTGCC
ATTGCTACAGGCATCGTGGTGTCACGCTCGTCGTTTGGTATGGCTTCATTCAGCTCCGGTTCCCAACGAT
CAAGGCGAGTTACATGATCCCCCATGTTGTGCAAAAAAGCGGTTAGCTCCTTCGGTCCTCCGATCGTTGT
CAGAAGTAAGTTGGCCGCAGTGTTATCACTCATGGTTATGGCAGCACTGCATAATTCTCTTACTGTCATG
CCATCCGTAAGATGCTTTTCTGTGACTGGTGAGTACTCAACCAAGTCATTCTGAGAATAGTGTATGCGGC
GACCGAGTTGCTCTTGCCCGGCGTCAATACGGGATAATACCGCGCCACATAGCAGAACTTTAAAAGTGCT
CATCATTGGAAAACGTTCTTCGGGGCGAAAACTCTCAAGGATCTTACCGCTGTTGAGATCCAGTTCGATG
TAACCCACTCGTGCACCCAACTGATCTTCAGCATCTTTTACTTTCACCAGCGTTTCTGGGTGAGCAAAAA
CAGGAAGGCAAAATGCCGCAAAAAAGGGAATAAGGGCGACACGGAAATGTTGAATACTCATACTCTTCCT
TTTTCAATATTATTGAAGCATTTATCAGGGTTATTGTCTCATGAGCGGATACATATTTGAATGTATTTAG
AAAAATAAACAAATAGGGGTTCCGCGCACATTTCCCCGAAAAGTGCCACCTGACGTCGACGGATCGGGAG
ATCTCCCGATCCCCTATGGTGCACTCTCAGTACAATCTGCTCTGATGCCGCATAGTTAAGCCAGTATCTG
CTCCCTGCTTGTGTGTTGGAGGTCGCTGAGTAGTGCGCGAGCAAAATTTAAGCTACAACAAGGCAAGGCT
TGACCGACAATTGCATGAAGAATCTGCTTAGGGTTAGGCGTTTTGCGCTGCTTCGCGATGTACGGGCCAG
ATATACGCGTT
